>Addgene plasmid #67057 | pCellFree_G03 ATF3 | addgene partial sequence | sequence record 118904 | EGFP-N 5'-CGTCGCCGTCCAGCTCGACCAG-3'
TTGCTTGTGCCGTGGTGATGGTGGTGATGGTGGTGACCAGAGGTGCCCATGGTTTCACTTACGTGTTTAA
TGTCTTTACAGACTTTATACATTACTGTCATGGTTAAATAAAATAAAATAAAATAAAATAAAATAAAATA
AAATAAAATAAAATAAAATAAAATAAACTTAAGATGTCCCTATAGTGAGTCGTATTAGACGTCAGGTGGC
ACTTTTCGGGGAAATGTGCGCGGAACCCCTATTTGTTTATTTTTCTAAATACATTCAAATATGTATCCGC
TCATGAGACAATAACCCTGATAAATGCTTCAATAATATTGAAAAAGGAAGAGTATGAGTATTCAACATTT
CCGTGTCGCCCTTATTCCCTTTTTTGCGGCATTTTGCCTTCCTGTTTTTGCTCACCCAGAAACGCTGGTG
AAAGTAAAAGATGCTGAAGATCAGTTGGGTGCACGAGTGGGTTACATCGAACTGGATCTCAACAGCGGTA
AGATCCTTGAGAGTTTTCGCCCCGAAGAACGTTTTCCAATGATGAGCACTTTTAAAGTTCTGCTATGTGG
CGCGGTATTATCCCGTATTGACGCCGGGCAAGAGCAACTCGGTCGCCGCATACACTATTCTCAGAATGAC
TTGGTTGAGTACTCACCAGTCACAGAAAAGCATCTTACGGATGGCATGACAGTAAGAGAATTATGCAGTG
CTGCCATAACCATGAGTGATAACACTGCGGCCAACTTACTTCTGACAACGATCGGAGGACCGAAGGAGCT
AACCGC
