>Addgene plasmid #67057 | pCellFree_G03 ATF3 | addgene partial sequence | sequence record 120018 | T7term 5'-GCTAGTTATTGCTCAGCGG-3'
GGTACCACGCGTACCCAACACACGGACACATGCACGAACACGCATGCAGAGAGATCATACATCATCTATA
GAGAAGTACACGTAAAAGTAAGACTCGTCGTCTGCCAGCTACAACCGAGAAGGCGACGTGAAAGGAACAA
GAAAGGAGGAGGAGGGCGGCCGCTTACACCACTTTGTACAAGAAAGTTGGGTAGCTCTGCAATGTTCCTT
CTTTTATCTGTTGGATAAAGAGGTTTCTCTCATCTTCTGGAGTCCTCCCATTCTGAGCCCGGACAATACA
CGTGGGCCGATGAAGGTTGAGCATGTATATCAAATGCTGCTTCTCGTTCTTGAGCTCCTCAATCTGAGCC
TTCAGTTCAGCATTCACACTTTCCAGCTTCTCCGACTCTTTCTGCAGGCACTCCGTCTTCTCCTTCTTCT
TGTTTCGGCACTTTGCAGCTGCAATCTTATTTCTTTCTCGTCGCCTCTTTTTCCTTTCATCTTCTTCAGG
GGCTACCTCGGCTTTTGTGATGGACACCCCGAGGGGTCTGTCGCTGACAGTGACTGATTCCAGCGCAGAG
GACATCCGGTGGCAGAGGTGCTTGTTCTGGATGGCAAACCTCAGCTCTTCCTTGACAAAGGGCGTCAGGT
TAGCAAAATCCTCAAACACCAGTGACCCAGGAGGGGACAGGCAGGGGACGATGGCAGAAGCACTCACTTC
CGAGGCAGAGACCTGGCCTGGGTGTTGAAGAATCATGCCAACTTTTTTGTACAAACTTGTCGGACCCTGG
AAGAGCACCTCCAGCTTGTATAGCTCGTCCATGCCGAGAGTGATCCCGGCGGCGGTCACGAACTCCAGCA
GGACCATGTGATCGCGCTTCTCGTTGGGGTCTTTGCTCAGGGCGGACTGGGTGCTCAGGTAGTGGTTGTC
GGGCAGCAGCACGGGGGC
