>Addgene plasmid #67057 | pCellFree_G03 ATF3 | addgene partial sequence | sequence record 120462 | EGFP-C 5'-CATGGTCCTGCTGGAGTTCGTG-3'
CTATACAAGCTGGAGGTGCTCTTCCGGGTCCGACAAGTTTGTACAAAAAAGTTGGCATGATTCTTCAACA
CCCAGGCCAGGTCTCTGCCTCGGAAGTGAGTGCTTCTGCCATCGTCCCCTGCCTGTCCCCTCCTGGGTCA
CTGGTGTTTGAGGATTTTGCTAACCTGACGCCCTTTGTCAAGGAAGAGCTGAGGTTTGCCATCCAGAACA
AGCACCTCTGCCACCGGATGTCCTCTGCGCTGGAATCAGTCACTGTCAGCGACAGACCCCTCGGGGTGTC
CATCACAAAAGCCGAGGTAGCCCCTGAAGAAGATGAAAGGAAAAAGAGGCGACGAGAAAGAAATAAGATT
GCAGCTGCAAAGTGCCGAAACAAGAAGAAGGAGAAGACGGAGTGCCTGCAGAAAGAGTCGGAGAAGCTGG
AAAGTGTGAATGCTGAACTGAAGGCTCAGATTGAGGAGCTCAAGAACGAGAAGCAGCATTTGATATACAT
GCTCAACCTTCATCGGCCCACGTGTATTGTCCGGGCTCAGAATGGGAGGACTCCAGAAGATGAGAGAAAC
CTCTTTATCCAACAGATAAAAGAAGGAACATTGCAGAGCTACCCAACTTTCTTGTACAAAGTGGTGTAAG
CGGCCGCCCTCCTCCTCCTTTCTTGTTCCTTTCACGTCGCCTTCTCGGTTGTAGCTGGCAGACGACGAGT
CTTACTTTTACGTGTACTTCTCTATAGATGATGTATGATCTCTCTGCATGCGTGTTCGTGCATGTGTCCG
TGTGTTGGGTACGCGTGGTACCC
