[The description below was written by a language model from this plasmid's Addgene catalogue record.]
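Description:
pCellFree_G03 ATF3 is a cell-free expression plasmid built on the pCellFree_G03 backbone, designed to serve as a DNA template for in vitro transcription–translation reactions rather than for expression in living cells. It is propagated in E. coli as a high-copy plasmid under ampicillin selection. The record does not name the origin of replication or list other backbone elements, and no feature table is available to confirm the detailed layout.

The payload is the human ATF3 open reading frame, encoding cyclic AMP-dependent transcription factor ATF-3, carrying an M2I substitution. The insert was introduced by Gateway recombination cloning, so the coding sequence is expected to be flanked by the att site scars typical of that method. Transcription is driven by a T7 promoter, meaning that T7 RNA polymerase must be supplied in the reaction to generate the mRNA. The 3′ sequencing primer listed suggests a T7 terminator downstream of the insert. The backbone contributes two N-terminal fusion partners: a His tag, which permits metal-affinity capture or detection, and EGFP, which gives a fluorescent readout of how much fusion protein is made and allows the product to be followed without purification.

The stated purpose is to act as a standard for benchmarking cell-free expression. It belongs to work comparing the performance of four cell-free protein expression systems, where a defined EGFP-tagged human protein provides a common test case across different lysates.
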