Addgene plasmid #67057: pCellFree_G03 ATF3
Purpose: Standard for cell-free expression benchmarking.
Depositing lab: Kirill Alexandrov. Depositing organization: University of Queensland. Publication: Performance benchmarking of four cell-free protein expression systems. Gagoski D, Polinkovsky ME, Mureev S, Kunert A, Johnston W, Gambin Y, Alexandrov K. Biotechnol Bioeng. 2015 Aug 24. doi: 10.1002/bit.25814. PubMed 26301602.
Backbone
  Vector backbone: pCellFree_G03
  Vector type: Cell-free expression
Growth in bacteria
  Bacterial resistance: Ampicillin, 100 μg/mL
  Growth temperature: 37°C
  Growth strain: DH5alpha
  Copy number: High Copy
Gene/Insert
  Gene/Insert name: ATF3 (alt name: Cyclic AMP-dependent transcription factor ATF-3)
  Species: H. sapiens (human)
  Mutation: M2I
  Entrez Gene: ATF3
  Promoter: T7
  Tag / fusion protein: His (N terminal on backbone); EGFP (N terminal on backbone)
  Cloning method: Gateway Cloning
  Sequencing primers: 5′ EGFP-C; 3′ T7 terminal
Terms and licenses: Academic/Nonprofit Terms; Industry Terms: Not Available to Industry
How to cite: pCellFree_G03 ATF3 was a gift from Kirill Alexandrov (Addgene plasmid # 67057 ; http://n2t.net/addgene:67057 ; RRID:Addgene_67057)
